Addgene plasmid #77417: PIK3CA gRNA (BRDN0001146906)
Purpose: 3rd generation lentiviral gRNA plasmid targeting human PIK3CA
Depositing lab: John Doench & David Root. Depositing organization: Broad Institute. Publication: Optimized sgRNA design to maximize activity and minimize off-target effects of CRISPR-Cas9. Doench JG, Fusi N, Sullender M, Hegde M, Vaimberg EW, Donovan KF, Smith I, Tothova Z, Wilen C, Orchard R, Virgin HW, Listgarten J, Root DE. Nat Biotechnol. 2016 Jan 18. doi: 10.1038/nbt.3437. PubMed 26780180.
Backbone
  Vector backbone: lentiGuide-Puro
  Backbone manufacturer: Zhang Lab (Addgene plasmid # 52963)
  Vector type: Mammalian Expression, Lentiviral, CRISPR
  Selectable markers: Puromycin
Growth in bacteria
  Bacterial resistance: Ampicillin, 100 μg/mL
  Growth temperature: 37°C
  Growth strain: DH5alpha
  Copy number: High Copy
Gene/Insert
  Gene/Insert name: PIK3CA (alt names: PIK3CA; NM_006218.2)
  gRNA/shRNA sequence: GGATTTAGCTATTCCCACGC
  Species: H. sapiens (human)
  Entrez Gene: PIK3CA (a.k.a. CCM4, CLAPO, CLOVE, CWS5, HMH, MCAP, MCM, MCMTC, PI3K, PI3K-alpha, p110-alpha)
  Promoter: hU6
  Cloning method: Unknown
  Sequencing primers: 5′ U6-F; 3′ pS2-R
Terms and licenses: Academic/Nonprofit Terms; Industry Terms: Not Available to Industry
Depositor comments: The gRNA was designed to target the following Genbank reference sequence(s): NM_006218.2. Note that this plasmid does NOT contain Cas9. It should be used in conjunction with lentiCas9-Blast (Addgene #52962) or otherwise with cell lines already expressing Cas9. Browse the full kinome gRNA library at http://www.addgene.org/pooled-library/broadgpp-human-kinome/ or visit http://www.broadinstitute.org/rnai/public/ for detailed protocols and information.
How to cite: PIK3CA gRNA (BRDN0001146906) was a gift from John Doench & David Root (Addgene plasmid # 77417 ; http://n2t.net/addgene:77417 ; RRID:Addgene_77417)
