[The description below was written by a language model from this plasmid's Addgene catalogue record and pLannotate feature annotations shown in this document.]
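Description:
PIK3CA gRNA (BRDN0001146906) is a third-generation lentiviral CRISPR guide plasmid built on the lentiGuide-Puro backbone and designed to deliver a single guide RNA against human PIK3CA, the gene encoding the p110-alpha catalytic subunit of PI3K. It is propagated in E. coli as a high-copy plasmid through a ColE1/pUC-type origin with ampicillin selection (AmpR), and the backbone also carries an f1 origin, an SV40 origin and poly(A) signal, and remnants of lac and T7/T3 cloning elements. The annotated assembled sequence is 8,323 nt.

The lentiviral transfer cassette begins with an RSV promoter fused to a truncated HIV-1 5' LTR, which makes genomic RNA production Tat-independent, followed by the Ψ packaging signal with a partial gag region, the Rev response element for Rev-dependent nuclear export, and a cPPT/CTS. It ends in a ΔU3 self-inactivating 3' LTR. Within this unit, a human U6 RNA polymerase III promoter drives the PIK3CA-targeting spacer joined to the Streptococcus pyogenes gRNA scaffold. A separate EF-1α core promoter with its intron A drives the puromycin N-acetyltransferase gene, with a WPRE downstream to enhance expression, allowing puromycin selection of transduced mammalian cells.

The plasmid does not encode Cas9, so it is intended for use alongside a separate Cas9 lentivector or in cells that already express Cas9, where it directs cleavage and knockout of PIK3CA. The guide was designed against the PIK3CA RefSeq transcript, and the depositor comments link it to a human kinome gRNA library.
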