Features (pLannotate 1.2.2; 29 found; start..end, strand, type, name):
     14..80      +  CDS            small t antigen (fragment): SV40 (simian virus 40) small t antigen
    106..317     +  promoter       EF-1α core promoter: core promoter for human elongation factor EF-1α
    318..1256    +  intron         EF-1α intron A: intron upstream of the start codon of human EF-1α
   1278..1877    +  CDS            PuroR (fragment): puromycin N-acetyltransferase; pac from Streptomyces; confers resistance to puromycin
   1893..2481    +  misc_feature   WPRE: woodchuck hepatitis virus posttranscriptional regulatory element
   2532..2551    +  misc_feature   cPPT/CTS (fragment): central polypurine tract and central termination sequence of HIV-1
   2553..2786    +  LTR            3' LTR (ΔU3): self-inactivating 3' long terminal repeat (LTR) from HIV-1
   2864..2985    +  polyA_signal   SV40 poly(A) signal: SV40 polyadenylation signal
   3025..3160    +  rep_origin     SV40 ori: SV40 origin of replication
   3181..3199    -  promoter       T7 promoter: promoter for bacteriophage T7 RNA polymerase
   3207..3362    +  CDS            lacZα (fragment): LacZα fragment of β-galactosidase; lacZ fragment
   3367..3795    +  rep_origin     f1 ori (sequence partly withheld): f1 bacteriophage origin of replication; arrow indicates direction of (+) strand synthesis
   3848..3952    +  promoter       AmpR promoter: bla
   3953..4813    +  CDS            AmpR: β-lactamase; bla; confers resistance to ampicillin, carbenicillin, and related antibiotics
   4984..5572    +  rep_origin     ori: high-copy-number ColE1/pMB1/pBR322/pUC origin of replication
   5755..5847    +  CDS            lacI (fragment): lac repressor; lacI; The lac repressor binds to the lac operator to inhibit transcription in E. coli. This inhibition can be relieved by adding lactose or isopropyl-β-D-thiogalactopyranoside (IPTG).
   5860..5881    +  protein_bind   CAP binding site: CAP binding activates transcription in the presence of cAMP. E. coli catabolite activator protein
   5896..5926    +  promoter       lac promoter: promoter for the E. coli lac operon
   5934..5950    +  protein_bind   lac operator: The lac repressor binds to the lac operator to inhibit transcription in E. coli. This inhibition can be relieved by adding lactose or isopropyl-β-D-thiogalactopyranoside (IPTG). lac repressor encoded by lacI
   5995..6013    +  promoter       T3 promoter: promoter for bacteriophage T3 RNA polymerase
   6041..6267    +  promoter       RSV promoter: Rous sarcoma virus enhancer/promoter
   6268..6448    +  LTR            5' LTR (truncated): truncated 5' long terminal repeat (LTR) from HIV-1
   6495..6620    +  misc_feature   HIV-1 Ψ: packaging signal of human immunodeficiency virus type 1
   6604..6967    +  CDS            HIV-1 gag (fragment): gag protein from human immunodeficiency virus 1; gag
   7113..7346    +  misc_feature   RRE: The Rev response element (RRE) of HIV-1 allows for Rev-dependent mRNA export from the nucleus to the cytoplasm.
   7723..7749    +  CDS            Rev (fragment): human immunodeficiency virus 1 (HIV-1) Rev protein; rev; enhances nuclear export of unspliced and incompletely spliced viral mRNAs
   7753..7993    +  promoter       U6 promoter: RNA polymerase III promoter for human U6 snRNA
   8023..8098    +  misc_RNA       gRNA scaffold: guide RNA scaffold for the Streptococcus pyogenes CRISPR/Cas9 system
   8154..8271    +  misc_feature   cPPT/CTS: central polypurine tract and central termination sequence of HIV-1
>Addgene plasmid #77417 | PIK3CA gRNA (BRDN0001146906) | addgene full sequence | sequence record 187722 | Addgene Assembled Sequence
CCCGGGTGCAAAGATGGATAAAGTTTTAAACAGAGAGGAATCTTTGCAGCTAATGGACCTTCTAGGTCTT
GAAAGGAGTGGGAATTGGCTCCGGTGCCCGTCAGTGGGCAGAGCGCACATCGCCCACAGTCCCCGAGAAG
TTGGGGGGAGGGGTCGGCAATTGATCCGGTGCCTAGAGAAGGTGGCGCGGGGTAAACTGGGAAAGTGATG
TCGTGTACTGGCTCCGCCTTTTTCCCGAGGGTGGGGGAGAACCGTATATAAGTGCAGTAGTCGCCGTGAA
CGTTCTTTTTCGCAACGGGTTTGCCGCCAGAACACAGGTAAGTGCCGTGTGTGGTTCCCGCGGGCCTGGC
CTCTTTACGGGTTATGGCCCTTGCGTGCCTTGAATTACTTCCACCTGGCTGCAGTACGTGATTCTTGATC
CCGAGCTTCGGGTTGGAAGTGGGTGGGAGAGTTCGAGGCCTTGCGCTTAAGGAGCCCCTTCGCCTCGTGC
TTGAGTTGAGGCCTGGCCTGGGCGCTGGGGCCGCCGCGTGCGAATCTGGTGGCACCTTCGCGCCTGTCTC
GCTGCTTTCGATAAGTCTCTAGCCATTTAAAATTTTTGATGACCTGCTGCGACGCTTTTTTTCTGGCAAG
ATAGTCTTGTAAATGCGGGCCAAGATCTGCACACTGGTATTTCGGTTTTTGGGGCCGCGGGCGGCGACGG
GGCCCGTGCGTCCCAGCGCACATGTTCGGCGAGGCGGGGCCTGCGAGCGCGGCCACCGAGAATCGGACGG
GGGTAGTCTCAAGCTGGCCGGCCTGCTCTGGTGCCTGGCCTCGCGCCGCCGTGTATCGCCCCGCCCTGGG
CGGCAAGGCTGGCCCGGTCGGCACCAGTTGCGTGAGCGGAAAGATGGCCGCTTCCCGGCCCTGCTGCAGG
GAGCTCAAAATGGAGGACGCGGCGCTCGGGAGAGCGGGCGGGTGAGTCACCCACACAAAGGAAAAGGGCC
TTTCCGTCCTCAGCCGTCGCTTCATGTGACTCCACGGAGTACCGGGCGCCGTCCAGGCACCTCGATTAGT
TCTCGAGCTTTTGGAGTACGTCGTCTTTAGGTTGGGGGGAGGGGTTTTATGCGATGGAGTTTCCCCACAC
TGAGTGGGTGGAGACTGAAGTTAGGCCAGCTTGGCACTTGATGTAATTCTCCTTGGAATTTGCCCTTTTT
GAGTTTGGATCTTGGTTCATTCTCAAGCCTCAGACAGTGGTTCAAAGTTTTTTTCTTCCATTTCAGGTGT
CGTGACGTACGGCCACCATGACCGAGTACAAGCCCACGGTGCGCCTCGCCACCCGCGACGACGTCCCCAG
GGCCGTACGCACCCTCGCCGCCGCGTTCGCCGACTACCCCGCCACGCGCCACACCGTCGATCCGGACCGC
CACATCGAGCGGGTCACCGAGCTGCAAGAACTCTTCCTCACGCGCGTCGGGCTCGACATCGGCAAGGTGT
GGGTCGCGGACGACGGCGCCGCCGTGGCGGTCTGGACCACGCCGGAGAGCGTCGAAGCGGGGGCGGTGTT
CGCCGAGATCGGCCCGCGCATGGCCGAGTTGAGCGGTTCCCGGCTGGCCGCGCAGCAACAGATGGAAGGC
CTCCTGGCGCCGCACCGGCCCAAGGAGCCCGCGTGGTTCCTGGCCACCGTCGGAGTCTCGCCCGACCACC
AGGGCAAGGGTCTGGGCAGCGCCGTCGTGCTCCCCGGAGTGGAGGCGGCCGAGCGCGCCGGGGTGCCCGC
CTTCCTGGAGACCTCCGCGCCCCGCAACCTCCCCTTCTACGAGCGGCTCGGCTTCACCGTCACCGCCGAC
GTCGAGGTGCCCGAAGGACCGCGCACCTGGTGCATGACCCGCAAGCCCGGTGCCTGAACGCGTTAAGTCG
ACAATCAACCTCTGGATTACAAAATTTGTGAAAGATTGACTGGTATTCTTAACTATGTTGCTCCTTTTAC
GCTATGTGGATACGCTGCTTTAATGCCTTTGTATCATGCTATTGCTTCCCGTATGGCTTTCATTTTCTCC
TCCTTGTATAAATCCTGGTTGCTGTCTCTTTATGAGGAGTTGTGGCCCGTTGTCAGGCAACGTGGCGTGG
TGTGCACTGTGTTTGCTGACGCAACCCCCACTGGTTGGGGCATTGCCACCACCTGTCAGCTCCTTTCCGG
GACTTTCGCTTTCCCCCTCCCTATTGCCACGGCGGAACTCATCGCCGCCTGCCTTGCCCGCTGCTGGACA
GGGGCTCGGCTGTTGGGCACTGACAATTCCGTGGTGTTGTCGGGGAAATCATCGTCCTTTCCTTGGCTGC
TCGCCTGTGTTGCCACCTGGATTCTGCGCGGGACGTCCTTCTGCTACGTCCCTTCGGCCCTCAATCCAGC
GGACCTTCCTTCCCGCGGCCTGCTGCCGGCTCTGCGGCCTCTTCCGCGTCTTCGCCTTCGCCCTCAGACG
AGTCGGATCTCCCTTTGGGCCGCCTCCCCGCGTCGACTTTAAGACCAATGACTTACAAGGCAGCTGTAGA
TCTTAGCCACTTTTTAAAAGAAAAGGGGGGACTGGAAGGGCTAATTCACTCCCAACGAAGACAAGATCTG
CTTTTTGCTTGTACTGGGTCTCTCTGGTTAGACCAGATCTGAGCCTGGGAGCTCTCTGGCTAACTAGGGA
ACCCACTGCTTAAGCCTCAATAAAGCTTGCCTTGAGTGCTTCAAGTAGTGTGTGCCCGTCTGTTGTGTGA
CTCTGGTAACTAGAGATCCCTCAGACCCTTTTAGTCAGTGTGGAAAATCTCTAGCAGTACGTATAGTAGT
TCATGTCATCTTATTATTCAGTATTTATAACTTGCAAAGAAATGAATATCAGAGAGTGAGAGGAACTTGT
TTATTGCAGCTTATAATGGTTACAAATAAAGCAATAGCATCACAAATTTCACAAATAAAGCATTTTTTTC
ACTGCATTCTAGTTGTGGTTTGTCCAAACTCATCAATGTATCTTATCATGTCTGGCTCTAGCTATCCCGC
CCCTAACTCCGCCCATCCCGCCCCTAACTCCGCCCAGTTCCGCCCATTCTCCGCCCCATGGCTGACTAAT
TTTTTTTATTTATGCAGAGGCCGAGGCCGCCTCGGCCTCTGAGCTATTCCAGAAGTAGTGAGGAGGCTTT
TTTGGAGGCCTAGGGACGTACCCAATTCGCCCTATAGTGAGTCGTATTACGCGCGCTCACTGGCCGTCGT
TTTACAACGTCGTGACTGGGAAAACCCTGGCGTTACCCAACTTAATCGCCTTGCAGCACATCCCCCTTTC
GCCAGCTGGCGTAATAGCGAAGAGGCCCGCACCGATCGCCCTTCCCAACAGTTGCGCAGCCTGAATGGCG
AATGGG
[124 nt withheld, positions 3367-3490]
C
[91 nt withheld, positions 3492-3582]
A
[49 nt withheld, positions 3584-3632]
CCTTTGACGTTGGAGTCCACGTTCTTT
[37 nt withheld, positions 3660-3696]
ACCCTATCTCGGTCTATTCTTTTGATTTATAAGGGATTTTGCCGATTTCGGCCTATTGGTTAAAAAATGA
GCTGATTTAACAAAAATTTAACGCGAATTTTAACAAAATATTAACGCTTACAATTTAGGTGGCACTTTTC
GGGGAAATGTGCGCGGAACCCCTATTTGTTTATTTTTCTAAATACATTCAAATATGTATCCGCTCATGAG
ACAATAACCCTGATAAATGCTTCAATAATATTGAAAAAGGAAGAGTATGAGTATTCAACATTTCCGTGTC
GCCCTTATTCCCTTTTTTGCGGCATTTTGCCTTCCTGTTTTTGCTCACCCAGAAACGCTGGTGAAAGTAA
AAGATGCTGAAGATCAGTTGGGTGCACGAGTGGGTTACATCGAACTGGATCTCAACAGCGGTAAGATCCT
TGAGAGTTTTCGCCCCGAAGAACGTTTTCCAATGATGAGCACTTTTAAAGTTCTGCTATGTGGCGCGGTA
TTATCCCGTATTGACGCCGGGCAAGAGCAACTCGGTCGCCGCATACACTATTCTCAGAATGACTTGGTTG
AGTACTCACCAGTCACAGAAAAGCATCTTACGGATGGCATGACAGTAAGAGAATTATGCAGTGCTGCCAT
AACCATGAGTGATAACACTGCGGCCAACTTACTTCTGACAACGATCGGAGGACCGAAGGAGCTAACCGCT
TTTTTGCACAACATGGGGGATCATGTAACTCGCCTTGATCGTTGGGAACCGGAGCTGAATGAAGCCATAC
CAAACGACGAGCGTGACACCACGATGCCTGTAGCAATGGCAACAACGTTGCGCAAACTATTAACTGGCGA
ACTACTTACTCTAGCTTCCCGGCAACAATTAATAGACTGGATGGAGGCGGATAAAGTTGCAGGACCACTT
CTGCGCTCGGCCCTTCCGGCTGGCTGGTTTATTGCTGATAAATCTGGAGCCGGTGAGCGTGGGTCTCGCG
GTATCATTGCAGCACTGGGGCCAGATGGTAAGCCCTCCCGTATCGTAGTTATCTACACGACGGGGAGTCA
GGCAACTATGGATGAACGAAATAGACAGATCGCTGAGATAGGTGCCTCACTGATTAAGCATTGGTAACTG
TCAGACCAAGTTTACTCATATATACTTTAGATTGATTTAAAACTTCATTTTTAATTTAAAAGGATCTAGG
TGAAGATCCTTTTTGATAATCTCATGACCAAAATCCCTTAACGTGAGTTTTCGTTCCACTGAGCGTCAGA
CCCCGTAGAAAAGATCAAAGGATCTTCTTGAGATCCTTTTTTTCTGCGCGTAATCTGCTGCTTGCAAACA
AAAAAACCACCGCTACCAGCGGTGGTTTGTTTGCCGGATCAAGAGCTACCAACTCTTTTTCCGAAGGTAA
CTGGCTTCAGCAGAGCGCAGATACCAAATACTGTTCTTCTAGTGTAGCCGTAGTTAGGCCACCACTTCAA
GAACTCTGTAGCACCGCCTACATACCTCGCTCTGCTAATCCTGTTACCAGTGGCTGCTGCCAGTGGCGAT
AAGTCGTGTCTTACCGGGTTGGACTCAAGACGATAGTTACCGGATAAGGCGCAGCGGTCGGGCTGAACGG
GGGGTTCGTGCACACAGCCCAGCTTGGAGCGAACGACCTACACCGAACTGAGATACCTACAGCGTGAGCT
ATGAGAAAGCGCCACGCTTCCCGAAGGGAGAAAGGCGGACAGGTATCCGGTAAGCGGCAGGGTCGGAACA
GGAGAGCGCACGAGGGAGCTTCCAGGGGGAAACGCCTGGTATCTTTATAGTCCTGTCGGGTTTCGCCACC
TCTGACTTGAGCGTCGATTTTTGTGATGCTCGTCAGGGGGGCGGAGCCTATGGAAAAACGCCAGCAACGC
GGCCTTTTTACGGTTCCTGGCCTTTTGCTGGCCTTTTGCTCACATGTTCTTTCCTGCGTTATCCCCTGAT
TCTGTGGATAACCGTATTACCGCCTTTGAGTGAGCTGATACCGCTCGCCGCAGCCGAACGACCGAGCGCA
GCGAGTCAGTGAGCGAGGAAGCGGAAGAGCGCCCAATACGCAAACCGCCTCTCCCCGCGCGTTGGCCGAT
TCATTAATGCAGCTGGCACGACAGGTTTCCCGACTGGAAAGCGGGCAGTGAGCGCAACGCAATTAATGTG
AGTTAGCTCACTCATTAGGCACCCCAGGCTTTACACTTTATGCTTCCGGCTCGTATGTTGTGTGGAATTG
TGAGCGGATAACAATTTCACACAGGAAACAGCTATGACCATGATTACGCCAAGCGCGCAATTAACCCTCA
CTAAAGGGAACAAAAGCTGGAGCTGCAAGCTTAATGTAGTCTTATGCAATACTCTTGTAGTCTTGCAACA
TGGTAACGATGAGTTAGCAACATGCCTTACAAGGAGAGAAAAAGCACCGTGCATGCCGATTGGTGGAAGT
AAGGTGGTACGATCGTGCCTTATTAGGAAGGCAACAGACGGGTCTGACATGGATTGGACGAACCACTGAA
TTGCCGCATTGCAGAGATATTGTATTTAAGTGCCTAGCTCGATACATAAACGGGTCTCTCTGGTTAGACC
AGATCTGAGCCTGGGAGCTCTCTGGCTAACTAGGGAACCCACTGCTTAAGCCTCAATAAAGCTTGCCTTG
AGTGCTTCAAGTAGTGTGTGCCCGTCTGTTGTGTGACTCTGGTAACTAGAGATCCCTCAGACCCTTTTAG
TCAGTGTGGAAAATCTCTAGCAGTGGCGCCCGAACAGGGACTTGAAAGCGAAAGGGAAACCAGAGGAGCT
CTCTCGACGCAGGACTCGGCTTGCTGAAGCGCGCACGGCAAGAGGCGAGGGGCGGCGACTGGTGAGTACG
CCAAAAATTTTGACTAGCGGAGGCTAGAAGGAGAGAGATGGGTGCGAGAGCGTCAGTATTAAGCGGGGGA
GAATTAGATCGCGATGGGAAAAAATTCGGTTAAGGCCAGGGGGAAAGAAAAAATATAAATTAAAACATAT
AGTATGGGCAAGCAGGGAGCTAGAACGATTCGCAGTTAATCCTGGCCTGTTAGAAACATCAGAAGGCTGT
AGACAAATACTGGGACAGCTACAACCATCCCTTCAGACAGGATCAGAAGAACTTAGATCATTATATAATA
CAGTAGCAACCCTCTATTGTGTGCATCAAAGGATAGAGATAAAAGACACCAAGGAAGCTTTAGACAAGAT
AGAGGAAGAGCAAAACAAAAGTAAGACCACCGCACAGCAAGCGGCCGCTGATCTTCAGACCTGGAGGAGG
AGATATGAGGGACAATTGGAGAAGTGAATTATATAAATATAAAGTAGTAAAAATTGAACCATTAGGAGTA
GCACCCACCAAGGCAAAGAGAAGAGTGGTGCAGAGAGAAAAAAGAGCAGTGGGAATAGGAGCTTTGTTCC
TTGGGTTCTTGGGAGCAGCAGGAAGCACTATGGGCGCAGCGTCAATGACGCTGACGGTACAGGCCAGACA
ATTATTGTCTGGTATAGTGCAGCAGCAGAACAATTTGCTGAGGGCTATTGAGGCGCAACAGCATCTGTTG
CAACTCACAGTCTGGGGCATCAAGCAGCTCCAGGCAAGAATCCTGGCTGTGGAAAGATACCTAAAGGATC
AACAGCTCCTGGGGATTTGGGGTTGCTCTGGAAAACTCATTTGCACCACTGCTGTGCCTTGGAATGCTAG
TTGGAGTAATAAATCTCTGGAACAGATTTGGAATCACACGACCTGGATGGAGTGGGACAGAGAAATTAAC
AATTACACAAGCTTAATACACTCCTTAATTGAAGAATCGCAAAACCAGCAAGAAAAGAATGAACAAGAAT
TATTGGAATTAGATAAATGGGCAAGTTTGTGGAATTGGTTTAACATAACAAATTGGCTGTGGTATATAAA
ATTATTCATAATGATAGTAGGAGGCTTGGTAGGTTTAAGAATAGTTTTTGCTGTACTTTCTATAGTGAAT
AGAGTTAGGCAGGGATATTCACCATTATCGTTTCAGACCCACCTCCCAACCCCGAGGGGACCCAGAGAGG
GCCTATTTCCCATGATTCCTTCATATTTGCATATACGATACAAGGCTGTTAGAGAGATAATTAGAATTAA
TTTGACTGTAAACACAAAGATATTAGTACAAAATACGTGACGTAGAAAGTAATAATTTCTTGGGTAGTTT
GCAGTTTTAAAATTATGTTTTAAAATGGACTATCATATGCTTACCGTAACTTGAAAGTATTTCGATTTCT
TGGCTTTATATATCTTGTGGAAAGGACGAAACACCGGGATTTAGCTATTCCCACGCGTTTTAGAGCTAGA
AATAGCAAGTTAAAATAAGGCTAGTCCGTTATCAACTTGAAAAAGTGGCACCGAGTCGGTGCTTTTTTAA
GCTTGGCGTAACTAGATCTTGAGACAAATGGCAGTATTCATCCACAATTTTAAAAGAAAAGGGGGGATTG
GGGGGTACAGTGCAGGGGAAAGAATAGTAGACATAATAGCAACAGACATACAAACTAAAGAATTACAAAA
ACAAATTACAAAAATTCAAAATTTTCGGGTTTATTACAGGGACAGCAGAGATCCACTTTGGCGCCGGCTC
GAGGGGG
