>Addgene plasmid #77417 | PIK3CA gRNA (BRDN0001146906) | depositor partial sequence | sequence record 144877 | Target Sequence
GGATTTAGCTATTCCCACGC
