>Addgene plasmid #77417 | PIK3CA gRNA (BRDN0001146906) | addgene partial sequence | sequence record 187721 | hU6-F
CGTAGAAAGTAATAATTTCTTGGGTAGTTTGCAGTTTTAAAATTATGTTTTAAAATGGACTATCATATGC
TTACCGTAACTTGAAAGTATTTCGATTTCTTGGCTTTATATATCTTGTGGAAAGGACGAAACACCGGGAT
TTAGCTATTCCCACGCGTTTTAGAGCTAGAAATAGCAAGTTAAAATAAGGCTAGTCCGTTATCAACTTGA
AAAAGTGGCACCGAGTCGGTGCTTTTTTAAGCTTGGCGTAACTAGATCTTGAGACAAATGGCAGTATTCA
TCCACAATTTTAAAAGAAAAGGGGGGATTGGGGGGTACAGTGCAGGGGAAAGAATAGTAGACATAATAGC
AACAGACATACAAACTAAAGAATTACAAAAACAAATTACAAAAATTCAAAATTTTCGGGTTTATTACAGG
GACAGCAGAGATCCACTTTGGCGCCGGCTCGAGGGGGCCCGGGTGCAAAGATGGATAAAGTTTTAAACAG
AGAGGAATCTTTGCAGCTAATGGACCTTCTAGGTCTTGAAAGGAGTGGGAATTGGCTCCGGTGCCCGTCA
GTGGGCAGAG
